Addgene plasmid #54065: mEmerald-Desmoglein2-C-18
Purpose: Localization: Desmosomes, Excitation: 487, Emission: 509
Depositing lab: Michael Davidson.
Backbone
  Vector backbone: mEmerald-C1
  Backbone size w/o insert (bp): 4750
  Vector type: Mammalian Expression
  Selectable markers: Neomycin (select with G418)
Growth in bacteria
  Bacterial resistance: Kanamycin, 50 μg/mL
  Growth temperature: 37°C
  Growth strain: DH5alpha
  Copy number: High Copy
Gene/Insert
  Gene/Insert name: Desmoglein2 (alt name: NM_001943)
  Species: H. sapiens (human)
  Entrez Gene: DSG2 (a.k.a. CDHF5, HDGC)
  Promoter: CMV
  Tag / fusion protein: mEmerald (N terminal on backbone)
  Cloning method: Unknown
  Sequencing primers: 5′ CMV-F; 3′ SV40pA-R
Terms and licenses: Academic/Nonprofit Terms; Industry Terms
Depositor comments: . Excitation = 487; Emission = 509. Localization data: Desmosomes
How to cite: mEmerald-Desmoglein2-C-18 was a gift from Michael Davidson (Addgene plasmid # 54065 ; http://n2t.net/addgene:54065 ; RRID:Addgene_54065)
