[The description below was written by a language model from this plasmid's Addgene catalogue record.]
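Description:
mEmerald-Desmoglein2-C-18 is a mammalian expression plasmid built on the mEmerald-C1 backbone (about 4.75 kb without the insert), a C1-style fluorescent protein fusion vector. It is maintained as a high-copy plasmid in E. coli under kanamycin selection. The record also lists a neomycin marker, which allows G418 selection of stably transfected mammalian cells. No feature table accompanies the entry, so the origin of replication, polyadenylation signal and other backbone elements are not itemised. The listed 3′ sequencing primer does suggest that an SV40 polyadenylation signal lies downstream of the insert.

The payload is human desmoglein 2 (DSG2, alternative name NM_001943), a desmosomal cadherin, expressed from the CMV promoter for strong constitutive transcription in mammalian cells. According to the record, the mEmerald tag is supplied by the backbone and sits at the N terminus of the fusion, so the fluorescent protein precedes the desmoglein 2 coding sequence. The "C-18" in the name probably refers to the C-type vector format and a linker of 18 residues between the two parts, but the record does not state this, and the cloning method is given as unknown. mEmerald is a bright green GFP derivative, recorded here with excitation at 487 nm and emission at 509 nm.

The stated purpose is localization. The fusion serves as a green fluorescent marker for desmosomes, allowing these cell–cell junctions to be visualised by fluorescence microscopy in transfected mammalian cells.
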