>Addgene plasmid #54065 | mEmerald-Desmoglein2-C-18 | depositor partial sequence | sequence record 84246 | insert sequence
GATCCGGCTAGCGCTACCGGTCGCCACCATGGTGAGCAAGGGCGAGGAGCTGTTCACCGGGGTGGTGCCC
ATCCTGGTCGAGCTGGACGGCGACGTAAACGGCCACAAGTTCAGCGTGTCCGGCGAGGGCGAGGGCGATG
CCACCTACGGCAAGCTGACCCTGAAGTTCATCTGCACCACCGGCAAGCTGCCCGTGCCCTGGCCCACCCT
CGTGACCACCTTGACCTACGGCGTGCAGTGCTTCGCCCGCTACCCCGACCACATGAAGCAGCACGACTTC
TTCAAGTCCGCCATGCCCGAAGGCTACGTCCAGGAGCGCACCATCTTCTTCAAGGACGACGGCAACTACA
AGACCCGCGCCGAGGTGAAGTTCGAGGGCGACACCCTGGTGAACCGCATCGAGCTGAAGGGCATCGACTT
CAAGGAGGACGGCAACATCCTGGGGCACAAGCTGGAGTACAACTACAACAGCCACAAGGTCTATATCACC
GCCGACAAGCAGAAGAACGGCATCAAGGTGAACTTCAAGACCCGCCACAACATCGAGGACGGCAGCGTGC
AGCTCGCCGACCACTACCAGCAGAACACCCCCATCGGCGACGGCCCCGTGCTGCTGCCCGACAACCACTA
CCTGAGCACCCAGTCCAAGCTGAGCAAAGACCCCAACGAGAAGCGCGATCACATGGTCCTGCTGGAGTTC
GTGACCGCCGCCGGGATCACTCTCGGCATGGACGAGCTGTACAAGTCCGGAAGTGGAGCTGGGAGCGGGG
CAAGCGGAAGCGGAAGTGGCTCCGGTGGGGCGCGGAGCCCGGGACGCGCGTACGCCCTGCTGCTTCTCCT
GATCTGCTTTAACGTTGGAAGTGGACTTCACTTACAGGTCTTAAGCACAAGAAATGAAAATAAGCTGCTT
CCTAAACATCCTCATTTAGTGCGGCAAAAGCGCGCCTGGATCACCGCCCCCGTGGCTCTTCGGGAGGGAG
AGGATCTGTCCAAGAAGAATCCAATTGCCAAGATACATTCTGATCTTGCAGAAGAAAGAGGACTCAAAAT
TACTTACAAATACACTGGAAAAGGGATTACAGAGCCACCTTTTGGTATATTTGTCTTTAACAAAGATACT
GGAGAACTGAATGTTACCAGCATTCTTGATCGAGAAGAAACACCATTTTTTCTGCTAACAGGTTACGCTT
TGGATGCAAGAGGAAACAATGTAGAGAAACCCTTAGAGCTACGCATTAAGGTTCTTGATATCAATGACAA
CGAACCAGTGTTCACACAGGATGTCTTTGTTGGGTCTGTTGAAGAGTTGAGTGCAGCACATACTCTTGTG
ATGAAAATCAATGCAACAGATGCAGATGAGCCCAATACCCTGAACTCGAAAATTTCCTATAGAATCGTAT
CTCTGGAGCCTGCTTATCCTCCAGTGTTCTACCTAAATAAAGATACAGGAGAGATTTATACAACCAGTGT
TACCTTGGACAGAGAGGAACACAGCAGCTACACTTTGACAGTAGAAGCAAGAGATGGCAATGGAGAAGTT
ACAGACAAACCTGTAAAACAAGCTCAAGTTCAGATTCGTATTTTGGATGTCAATGACAATATACCTGTAG
TAGAAAATAAAGTGCTTGAAGGGATGGTTGAAGAAAATCAAGTCAACGTAGAAGTTACGCGCATAAAAGT
GTTCGATGCAGATGAAATAGGTTCTGATAATTGGCTGGCAAATTTTACATTTGCATCAGGAAATGAAGGA
GGTTATTTCCACATAGAAACAGATGCTCAAACTAACGAAGGAATTGTGACCCTTATTAAGGAAGTAGATT
ATGAAGAAATGAAGAATCTTGACTTCAGTGTTATTGTCGCTAATAAAGCAGCTTTTCACAAGTCGATTAG
GAGTAAATACAAGCCTACACCCATTCCCATCAAGGTCAAAGTGAAAAATGTGAAAGAAGGCATTCATTTT
AAAAGCAGCGTCATCTCAATTTATGTTAGCGAGAGCATGGATAGATCAAGCAAAGGCCAAATAATTGGAA
ATTTTCAAGCATTTGATGAGGACACTGGACTACCAGCCCATGCAAGATATGTAAAATTAGAAGATAGAGA
TAATTGGATCTCTGTGGATTCTGTCACATCTGAAATTAAACTTGCAAAACTTCCTGATTTTGAATCTAGA
TATGTTCAAAATGGCACATACACTGTAAAGATTGTGGCCATATCAGAAGATTATCCTAGAAAAACCATCA
CTGGCACAGTCCTTATCAATGTTGAAGACATCAACGACAACTGTCCCACACTGATAGAGCCTGTGCAGAC
AATCTGTCACGATGCAGAGTATGTGAATGTTACTGCAGAGGACCTGGATGGACACCCAAACAGTGGCCCT
TTCAGTTTCTCCGTCATTGACAAACCACCTGGCATGGCAGAAAAATGGAAAATAGCACGCCAAGAAAGTA
CCAGTGTGCTGCTGCAACAAAGTGAGAAAAAGCTAGGGAGAAGTGAAATTCAGTTCCTGATTTCAGACAA
TCAGGGTTTTAGTTGTCCTGAAAAGCAGGTCCTTACACTCACAGTTTGTGAGTGTCTGCATGGCAGCGGC
TGCAGGGAAGCACAGCATGACTCCTATGTGGGCCTGGGACCCGCAGCAATTGCGCTCATGATTTTGGCCT
TTCTGCTCCTGCTATTGGTGCCACTTTTACTGCTGATGTGCCATTGCGGAAAGGGCGCCAAAGGCTTTAC
CCCCATACCTGGCACCATAGAGATGCTGCATCCTTGGAATAATGAAGGAGCACCACCTGAAGACAAGGTG
GTGCCATCATTTCTGCCAGTGGATCAAGGGGGCAGTCTAGTAGGAAGAAATGGAGTAGGAGGTATGGCCA
AGGAAGCCACGATGAAAGGAAGTAGCTCTGCTTCCATTGTCAAAGGGCAACATGAGATGTCCGAGATGGA
TGGAAGGTGGGAAGAACACAGAAGCCTGCTTTCTGGTAGAGCTACCCAGTTTACAGGGGCCACAGGCGCT
ATCATGACCACTGAAACCACGAAGACCGCAAGGGCCACAGGGGCTTCCAGAGACATGGCCGGAGCTCAGG
CAGCTGCTGTTGCACTGAACGAAGAGTTCTTAAGAAATTATTTCACTGATAAAGCGGCCTCTTACACTGA
GGAAGATGAAAATCACACAGCCAAAGATTGCCTTCTGGTTTATTCTCAGGAAGAAACTGAATCGCTGAAT
GCTTCTATTGGTTGTTGCAGTTTTATTGAAGGAGAGCTAGATGACCGCTTCTTAGATGATTTGGGACTTA
AATTCAAGACACTAGCTGAAGTTTGCCTGGGTCAAAAAATAGATATAAATAAGGAAATTGAGCAGAGACA
AAAACCTGCCACAGAAACAAGTATGAACACAGCTTCACATTCACTCTGTGAGCAAACTATGGTTAATTCA
GAGAATACCTACTCCTCTGGCAGTAGCTTCCCAGTTCCAAAATCTTTGCAAGAAGCCAATGCAGAGAAAG
TAACTCAGGAAATAGTCACTGAAAGGTCTGTGTCTTCTAGGCAGGCGCAAAAGGTAGCTACACCTCTTCC
TGACCCAATGGCTTCTAGAAATGTGATAGCAACAGAAACTTCCTATGTCACAGGGTCCACTATGCCACCA
ACCACTGTGATCCTGGGTCCTAGCCAGCCACAGAGCCTTATTGTGACAGAGAGGGTGTATGCTCCAGCTT
CTACCTTGGTAGATCAGCCTTATGCTAATGAAGGTACAGTTGTGGTCACTGAAAGAGTAATACAGCCTCA
TGGGGGTGGATCGAATCCTCTGGAAGGCACTCAGCATCTTCAAGATGTACCTTACGTCATGGTGAGGGAA
AGAGAGAGCTTCCTTGCCCCCAGCTCAGGTGTGCAGCCTACTCTGGCCATGCCTAATATAGCAGTAGGAC
AGAATGTGACAGTGACAGAAAGAGTTCTAGCACCTGCTTCCACTCTGCAATCCAGTTACCAGATTCCCAC
TGAAAATTCTATGACGGCTAGGAACACCACGGTGTCTGGAGCTGGAGTCCCTGGCCCTCTGCCAGATTTT
GGTTTAGAGGAATCTGGTCATTCTAATTCTACCATAACCACATCTTCCACCAGAGTTACCAAGCATAGCA
CTGTACAGCATTCTTACTCCTAAGGATCCACCGGATCTAGATAACTGAT
