>Addgene plasmid #54065 | mEmerald-Desmoglein2-C-18 | addgene partial sequence | sequence record 89369 | EGFP-C 5'-CATGGTCCTGCTGGAGTTCGTG-3'
ATGGACGAGCTGTACAAGTCCGGAAGTGGAGCTGGGAGCGGGGCAAGCGGAAGCGGAAGTGGCTCCGGTG
GGGCGCGGAGCCCGGGACGCGCGTACGCCCTGCTGCTTCTCCTGATCTGCTTTAACGTTGGAAGTGGACT
TCACTTACAGGTCTTAAGCACAAGAAATGAAAATAAGCTGCTTCCTAAACATCCTCATTTAGTGCGGCAA
AAGCGCGCCTGGATCACCGCCCCCGTGGCTCTTCGGGAGGGAGAGGATCTGTCCAAGAAGAATCCAATTG
CCAAGATACATTCTGATCTTGCAGAAGAAAGAGGACTCAAAATTACTTACAAATACACTGGAAAAGGGAT
TACAGAGCCACCTTTTGGTATATTTGTCTTTAACAAAGATACTGGAGAACTGAATGTTACCAGCATTCTT
GATCGAGAAGAAACACCATTTTTTCTGCTAACAGGTTACGCTTTGGATGCAAGAGGAAACAATGTAGAGA
AACCCTTAGAGCTACGCATTAAGGTTCTTGATATCAATGACAACGAACCAGTGTTCACACAGGATGTCTT
TGTTGGGTCTGTTGAAGAGTTGAGTGCAGCACATACTCTTGTGATGAAAATCAATGCAACAGATGCAGAT
GAGCCCAATACCCTGAACTCGAAAATTTCCTATAGAATCGTATCTCTGGAGCCTGCTTATCCTCCAGTGT
TCTACCTAAATAAAGATACAGGAGAGATTTATACAACCAGTGTTACCTTGGACAGAGAGGAACACAGCAG
CTACACTTTGACAGTAGAAGCAAGAGATGGCAATGGAGAAGTTACAGACAAACCTGTAAAACAAGCTCAA
GTTCAGATTCGTATTTTGGATGTCAATGACAATATACCTGTAGTAGAAAATAAAGTGCTTGAAGGGATGG
TTGAAGAAAATCAAGTCAACGTAGAAGTTACGCGCATAAAAGTGTTCGATGCAGATGAAATAGGTTCTGA
TAATTGGCTGGCAAATTTTACATTTGCATCAGGAAATGAAGGAGGTTATTTCCACATAGAAACAGATGCT
CAAACTAACGAAGGAATTGTGACCCTTATTAAGGAAGTAGATTATGAAGAAATGAAGAATCTTGACTTCA
GTGTTATTG
