>Addgene plasmid #54065 | mEmerald-Desmoglein2-C-18 | addgene partial sequence | sequence record 89376 | SV40pA-R 5'-GAAATTTGTGATGCTATTGC-3'
AGTTAACAACAACAATTGCATTCATTTTATGTTTCAGGTTCAGGGGGAGGTGTGGGAGGTTTTTTAAAGC
AAGTAAAACCTCTACAAATGTGGTATGGCTGATTATGATCAGTTATCTAGATCCGGTGGATCCTTAGGAG
TAAGAATGCTGTACAGTGCTATGCTTGGTAACTCTGGTGGAAGATGTGGTTATGGTAGAATTAGAATGAC
CAGATTCCTCTAAACCAAAATCTGGCAGAGGGCCAGGGACTCCAGCTCCAGACACCGTGGTGTTCCTAGC
CGTCATAGAATTTTCAGTGGGAATCTGGTAACTGGATTGCAGAGTGGAAGCAGGTGCTAGAACTCTTTCT
GTCACTGTCACATTCTGTCCTACTGCTATATTAGGCATGGCCAGAGTAGGCTGCACACCTGAGCTGGGGG
CAAGGAAGCTCTCTCTTTCCCTCACCATGACGTAAGGTACATCTTGAAGATGCTGAGTGCCTTCCAGAGG
ATTCGATCCACCCCCATGAGGCTGTATTACTCTTTCAGTGACCACAACTGTACCTTCATTAGCATAAGGC
TGATCTACCAAGGTAGAAGCTGGAGCATACACCCTCTCTGTCACAATAAGGCTCTGTGGCTGGCTAGGAC
CCAGGATCACAGTGGTTGGTGGCATAGTGGACCCTGTGACATAGGAAGTTTCTGTTGCTATCACATTTCT
AGAAGCCATTGGGTCAGGAAGAGGTGTAGCTACCTTTTGCGCCTGCCTAGAAGACACAGACCTTTCAGTG
ACTATTTCCTGAGTTACTTTCTCTGCATTGGCTTCTTGCAAAGATTTTGGAACTGGGAAGCTACTGCCAG
AGGAGTAGGTATTCTCTGAATTAACCATAGTTTGCTCACAGAGTGAATGTGAAGCTGTGTTCATACTTGT
TTCTGTGGCAGGTTTTTGTCTCTGCTCAATTTCCTTA
